Addgene plasmid #155807: PABPN1L
Purpose: For use in RBP tethering screen
Depositing lab: Eugene Yeo. Depositing organization: University of California, San Diego (UCSD). Publication: Large-scale tethered function assays identify factors that regulate mRNA stability and translation. Luo EC, Nathanson JL, Tan FE, Schwartz JL, Schmok JC, Shankar A, Markmiller S, Yee BA, Sathe S, Pratt GA, Scaletta DB, Ha Y, Hill DE, Aigner S, Yeo GW. Nat Struct Mol Biol. 2020 Oct;27(10):989-1000. doi: 10.1038/s41594-020-0477-6. Epub 2020 Aug 17. PubMed 32807991.
Backbone
  Vector backbone: E2.pEF5-DEST-FL-V5-MCP
  Backbone size w/o insert (bp): 7357
  Vector type: Mammalian Expression
Growth in bacteria
  Bacterial resistance: Ampicillin, 100 μg/mL
  Growth temperature: 37°C
  Growth strain: DH5alpha
  Copy number: High Copy
Gene/Insert
  Gene/Insert name: PABPN1L (alt name: Accession: BC148673)
  Species: H. sapiens (human)
  Insert size (bp): 867
  Mutation: none
  Entrez Gene: PABPN1L (a.k.a. PABPNL1, ePABP2)
  Promoter: EF-1a
  Tag / fusion protein: V5-MCP (C terminal on backbone)
  Cloning method: Gateway Cloning
  Sequencing primers: 5′ TAATACGACTCACTATAGGG; 3′ gctcgagtctagagggc
Resource information
  A portion of this plasmid was derived from a plasmid made by: DNASU Plasmid Repository Center for Personalized Diagnostics Biodesign Institute
Terms and licenses: Academic/Nonprofit Terms; Industry Terms: Not Available to Industry
How to cite: PABPN1L was a gift from Eugene Yeo (Addgene plasmid # 155807 ; http://n2t.net/addgene:155807 ; RRID:Addgene_155807)
