[The description below was written by a language model from this plasmid's Addgene catalogue record and pLannotate feature annotations shown in this document.]
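Description:
PABPN1L is a mammalian expression plasmid built by Gateway cloning in the E2.pEF5-DEST-FL-V5-MCP destination backbone. It is maintained in E. coli through a high-copy ColE1/pUC-type origin and selected with ampicillin via the β-lactamase gene. The insert is the unmutated human PABPN1L open reading frame (also known as ePABP2 or PABPNL1), which encodes a poly(A)-binding protein. It sits between attB1 and attB2 recombination sites and is transcribed from the strong constitutive EF-1α promoter. A T7 promoter lies just upstream of the insert, and the transcript ends at a bovine growth hormone polyadenylation signal.

Downstream of attB2, the backbone supplies a C-terminal V5 epitope tag followed by the bacteriophage MS2 coat protein (MCP), so PABPN1L is expressed as a V5-MCP fusion. MCP binds a specific MS2 RNA stem-loop, which allows the fused protein to be artificially recruited to a transcript carrying such hairpins, while V5 permits immunodetection. This fits the stated purpose: the plasmid is one member of a collection used in an RNA-binding protein tethering screen, where tethered function assays identify factors that affect mRNA stability and translation. The record does not describe the reporter used in those assays.

The feature table also shows an FRT site immediately upstream of a hygromycin resistance coding sequence with an SV40 poly(A) signal. This arrangement is typical of vectors designed for FLP-mediated integration at a genomic FRT site with hygromycin selection, although the record does not state that the plasmid was used this way. The remaining annotations are short fragments, including f1 ori, the SV40 promoter, ble, lacI and the CMV enhancer, and appear to be backbone remnants.
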