Features (pLannotate 1.2.2; 24 found; start..end, strand, type, name):
      1..1179    +  promoter       EF-1α promoter: strong constitutive promoter for human elongation factor EF-1α
   1196..1214    +  promoter       T7 promoter: promoter for bacteriophage T7 RNA polymerase
   1294..1314    +  protein_bind   attB1: mutant version of attB; core recombination site for the Gateway® BP reaction BP Clonase™
   1335..2168    +  CDS            PABPN1L: EPAB2_HUMAN - Also known as EPABP2, PABPNL1. Experimental evidence at transcript level: Swiss-Prot protein existence level 2. Binds the poly(A) tail of mRNA. From Homo sapiens (Human).
   2218..2238    -  protein_bind   attB2: mutant version of attB; core recombination site for the Gateway® BP reaction BP Clonase™
   2364..2405    +  CDS            V5 tag: epitope tag from simian virus 5
   2418..2804    +  CDS            MS2: bacteriophage MS2 coat protein binds to a specific stem-loop structure in the viral RNA (Peabody, 1993)
   2866..3090    +  polyA_signal   bGH poly(A) signal: bovine growth hormone polyadenylation signal
   3094..3115    +  promoter       SV40 promoter (fragment): SV40 enhancer and early promoter
   3136..3369    +  rep_origin     f1 ori (fragment) (sequence partly withheld): f1 bacteriophage origin of replication; arrow indicates direction of (+) strand synthesis
   3374..3421    +  protein_bind   FRT: FLP-mediated recombination occurs in the 8-bp core sequence TCTAGAAA (Turan and Bode, 2011). FLP recombinase from the Saccharomyces cerevisiae 2μ plasmid
   3429..4451    +  CDS            HygR: aminoglycoside phosphotransferase from E. coli; aph(4)-Ia; confers resistance to hygromycin
   4461..4586    +  CDS            ble (fragment): BLE_KLEPN - Experimental evidence at protein level: Swiss-Prot protein existence level 1. Binding protein with a strong affinity to the bleomycin family of antibiotics. Binds to CL990; an antimitotic-antibiotic compound. From Klebsiella pneumoniae.
   4581..4702    +  polyA_signal   SV40 poly(A) signal: SV40 polyadenylation signal
   4775..4791    -  protein_bind   lac operator: The lac repressor binds to the lac operator to inhibit transcription in E. coli. This inhibition can be relieved by adding lactose or isopropyl-β-D-thiogalactopyranoside (IPTG). lac repressor encoded by lacI
   4799..4829    -  promoter       lac promoter: promoter for the E. coli lac operon
   4844..4865    -  protein_bind   CAP binding site: CAP binding activates transcription in the presence of cAMP. E. coli catabolite activator protein
   4878..4970    -  CDS            lacI (fragment): lac repressor; lacI; The lac repressor binds to the lac operator to inhibit transcription in E. coli. This inhibition can be relieved by adding lactose or isopropyl-β-D-thiogalactopyranoside (IPTG).
   5153..5741    -  rep_origin     ori: high-copy-number ColE1/pMB1/pBR322/pUC origin of replication
   5912..6772    -  CDS            AmpR: β-lactamase; bla; confers resistance to ampicillin, carbenicillin, and related antibiotics
   6773..6877    -  promoter       AmpR promoter: bla
   6936..6988    -  misc_feature   bom (fragment): basis of mobility region from pBR322
   7143..7161    +  enhancer       CMV enhancer (fragment): human cytomegalovirus immediate early enhancer
   7186..7252    +  CDS            small t antigen (fragment): SV40 (simian virus 40) small t antigen
>Addgene plasmid #155807 | PABPN1L | addgene full sequence | sequence record 376967 | Addgene NGS Result
GGCTCCGGTGCCCGTCAGTGGGCAGAGCGCACATCGCCCACAGTCCCCGAGAAGTTGGGGGGAGGGGTCG
GCAATTGAACCGGTGCCTAGAGAAGGTGGCGCGGGGTAAACTGGGAAAGTGATGTCGTGTACTGGCTCCG
CCTTTTTCCCGAGGGTGGGGGAGAACCGTATATAAGTGCAGTAGTCGCCGTGAACGTTCTTTTTCGCAAC
GGGTTTGCCGCCAGAACACAGGTAAGTGCCGTGTGTGGTTCCCGCGGGCCTGGCCTCTTTACGGGTTATG
GCCCTTGCGTGCCTTGAATTACTTCCACCTGGCTGCAGTACGTGATTCTTGATCCCGAGCTTCGGGTTGG
AAGTGGGTGGGAGAGTTCGAGGCCTTGCGCTTAAGGAGCCCCTTCGCCTCGTGCTTGAGTTGAGGCCTGG
CCTGGGCGCTGGGGCCGCCGCGTGCGAATCTGGTGGCACCTTCGCGCCTGTCTCGCTGCTTTCGATAAGT
CTCTAGCCATTTAAAATTTTTGATGACCTGCTGCGACGCTTTTTTTCTGGCAAGATAGTCTTGTAAATGC
GGGCCAAGATCTGCACACTGGTATTTCGGTTTTTGGGGCCGCGGGCGGCGACGGGGCCCGTGCGTCCCAG
CGCACATGTTCGGCGAGGCGGGGCCTGCGAGCGCGGCCACCGAGAATCGGACGGGGGTAGTCTCAAGCTG
GCCGGCCTGCTCTGGTGCCTGGCCTCGCGCCGCCGTGTATCGCCCCGCCCTGGGCGGCAAGGCTGGCCCG
GTCGGCACCAGTTGCGTGAGCGGAAAGATGGCCGCTTCCCGGCCCTGCTGCAGGGAGCTCAAAATGGAGG
ACGCGGCGCTCGGGAGAGCGGGCGGGTGAGTCACCCACACAAAGGAAAAGGGCCTTTCCGTCCTCAGCCG
TCGCTTCATGTGACTCCACGGAGTACCGGGCGCCGTCCAGGCACCTCGATTAGTTCTCGAGCTTTTGGAG
TACGTCGTCTTTAGGTTGGGGGGAGGGGTTTTATGCGATGGAGTTTCCCCACACTGAGTGGGTGGAGACT
GAAGTTAGGCCAGCTTGGCACTTGATGTAATTCTCCTTGGAATTTGCCCTTTTTGAGTTTGGATCTTGGT
TCATTCTCAAGCCTCAGACAGTGGTTCAAAGTTTTTTTCTTCCATTTCAGGTGTCGTGAGGAATTAGCTT
GGTACTAATACGACTCACTATAGGGAGACCCAAGCTGGCTAGGTAAGCTTGGTACCGAGCTCGGATCCAC
TAGTCCAGTGTGGTGGAATTCTGCAGATATCAACAAGTTTGTACAAAAAAGCAGAAGGGCCGTCAAGGCC
CACCATGTGGCCCTTCCCGAGCCGCTCTCTCTTCCCACCCCCGACTCAGGCCTGGCTCCAGACGGTCTCC
TCAGACCCTGAGGCCCAGGGCTGGGGGGCCTGGAACGAGACCAAGGAGATTCTGGGGCCAGAGGGTGGGG
AAGGGAAGGAGGAGAAAGAGGAGGAAGAGGATGCAGAGGAAGACCAGGATGGGGATGCAGGCTTTCTGCT
GTCTCTGCTGGAGCAAGAGAACCTGGCTGAGTGCCCATTGCCTGACCAGGAGCTGGAGGCCATCAAGATG
AAGGTGTGTGCCATGGAGCAGGCCGAGGGGACGCCACGGCCTCCAGGAGTGCAGCAACAGGCCGAGGAAG
AGGAGGGCACCGCGGCCGGGCAGCTGCTGAGCCCTGAGACCGTGGGCTGCCCCCTCTCTGGGACCCCCGA
GGAGAAGGTGGAGGCTGACCACAGATCCGTCTACGTGGGCAACGTGGACTACGGGGGCTCCGCCGAGGAG
CTGGAGGCCCACTTCAGCCGCTGTGGGGAGGTCCACCGAGTCACGATCCTGTGTGACAAGTTCTCTGGAC
ACCCCAAGGGTTATGCCTACATAGAGTTTGCCACCAAGGGCTCCGTGCAGGCCGCCGTGGAGCTGGACCA
GAGCCTCTTCCGGGGCCGGGTCATCAAGGTGCTGCCGAAAAGAACCAACTTCCCTGGGATCAGCTCCACA
GACCGCGGGGGCCTTCGAGGACACCCAGGCTCCAGGGGGGCACCCTTCCCCCACAGCGGCCTCCAGGGCA
GGCCCCGGCTCAGACCACAAGGGCAGAACCGGACGCCGGCGGCACTGACGCCACTATGGGCTCGGCCGCT
GCCCTGGGTGGTAGTCAGCCACGTCATCAAGTCAGGCCTCATGGGCCCAGCTTTCTTGTACAAAGTGGTT
GATATCCAGCACAGTGGCGGCCGCTCGAGTCTAGAGGGCCCGCGGTTCGAAACCAGCGGAGGCGGCGGAA
GCGGGGGAGGAGGCAGCGGCGGAGGCGGCAGCGGGGGCGGCGGAAGCGCTACCGGTAAGCCTATCCCTAA
CCCTCTCCTCGGTCTCGATTCTACGCGTACCGGTATGGCTTCTAACTTTACTCAGTTCGTTCTCGTCGAC
AATGGCGGAACTGGCGACGTGACTGTCGCCCCAAGCAACTTCGCTAACGGGGTCGCTGAATGGATCAGCT
CTAACTCGCGATCACAGGCTTACAAAGTAACCTGTAGCGTTCGTCAGAGCTCTGCGCAGAATCGCAAATA
CACCATCAAAGTCGAGGTGCCTAAAGTGGCAACCCAGACTGTTGGTGGTGAAGAGCTTCCTGTAGCCGGA
TGGAGATCTTACTTAAATATGGAACTAACCATTCCAATTTTCGCCACGAATTCCGACTGCGAGCTTATTG
TTAAGGCAATGCAAGGTCTCCTAAAAGATGGAAACCCGATTCCCTCGGCCATCGCGGCCAACTCCGGCAT
CTACGGAGGTGGAGGTGGATCTCGTACGGGTTAGTAATGAGTTTAAACCCGCTGATCAGCCTCGACTGTG
CCTTCTAGTTGCCAGCCATCTGTTGTTTGCCCCTCCCCCGTGCCTTCCTTGACCCTGGAAGGTGCCACTC
CCACTGTCCTTTCCTAATAAAATGAGGAAATTGCATCGCATTGTCTGAGTAGGTGTCATTCTATTCTGGG
GGGTGGGGTGGGGCAGGACAGCAAGGGGGAGGATTGGGAAGACAATAGCAGGCATGCTGGGGATGCGGTG
GGCTCTATGGCTTCTGAGGCGGAAAGAACCAGCTGGGGCTCTAGGGGGTATCCCC
[124 nt withheld, positions 3136-3259]
C
[91 nt withheld, positions 3261-3351]
AGGGTGATGGTTCACGTACCTAGAAGTTCCTATTCCGAAGTTCCTATTCTCTAGAAAGTATAGGAACTTC
CTTGGCCAAAAAGCCTGAACTCACCGCGACGTCTGTCGAGAAGTTTCTGATCGAAAAGTTCGACAGCGTC
TCCGACCTGATGCAGCTCTCGGAGGGCGAAGAATCTCGTGCTTTCAGCTTCGATGTAGGAGGGCGTGGAT
ATGTCCTGCGGGTAAATAGCTGCGCCGATGGTTTCTACAAAGATCGTTATGTTTATCGGCACTTTGCATC
GGCCGCGCTCCCGATTCCGGAAGTGCTTGACATTGGGGAATTCAGCGAGAGCCTGACCTATTGCATCTCC
CGCCGTGCACAGGGTGTCACGTTGCAAGACCTGCCTGAAACCGAACTGCCCGCTGTTCTGCAGCCGGTCG
CGGAGGCCATGGATGCGATCGCTGCGGCCGATCTTAGCCAGACGAGCGGGTTCGGCCCATTCGGACCGCA
AGGAATCGGTCAATACACTACATGGCGTGATTTCATATGCGCGATTGCTGATCCCCATGTGTATCACTGG
CAAACTGTGATGGACGACACCGTCAGTGCGTCCGTCGCGCAGGCTCTCGATGAGCTGATGCTTTGGGCCG
AGGACTGCCCCGAAGTCCGGCACCTCGTGCACGCGGATTTCGGCTCCAACAATGTCCTGACGGACAATGG
CCGCATAACAGCGGTCATTGACTGGAGCGAGGCGATGTTCGGGGATTCCCAATACGAGGTCGCCAACATC
TTCTTCTGGAGGCCGTGGTTGGCTTGTATGGAGCAGCAGACGCGCTACTTCGAGCGGAGGCATCCGGAGC
TTGCAGGATCGCCGCGGCTCCGGGCGTATATGCTCCGCATTGGTCTTGACCAACTCTATCAGAGCTTGGT
TGACGGCAATTTCGATGATGCAGCTTGGGCGCAGGGTCGATGCGACGCAATCGTCCGATCCGGAGCCGGG
ACTGTCGGGCGTACACAAATCGCCCGCAGAAGCGCGGCCGTCTGGACCGATGGCTGTGTAGAAGTACTCG
CCGATAGTGGAAACCGACGCCCCAGCACTCGTCCGAGGGCAAAGGAATAGCACGTACTACGAGATTTCGA
TTCCACCGCCGCCTTCTATGAAAGGTTGGGCTTCGGAATCGTTTTCCGGGACGCCGGCTGGATGATCCTC
CAGCGCGGGGATCTCATGCTGGAGTTCTTCGCCCACCCCAACTTGTTTATTGCAGCTTATAATGGTTACA
AATAAAGCAATAGCATCACAAATTTCACAAATAAAGCATTTTTTTCACTGCATTCTAGTTGTGGTTTGTC
CAAACTCATCAATGTATCTTATCATGTCTGTATACCGTCGACCTCTAGCTAGAGCTTGGCGTAATCATGG
TCATAGCTGTTTCCTGTGTGAAATTGTTATCCGCTCACAATTCCACACAACATACGAGCCGGAAGCATAA
AGTGTAAAGCCTGGGGTGCCTAATGAGTGAGCTAACTCACATTAATTGCGTTGCGCTCACTGCCCGCTTT
CCAGTCGGGAAACCTGTCGTGCCAGCTGCATTAATGAATCGGCCAACGCGCGGGGAGAGGCGGTTTGCGT
ATTGGGCGCTCTTCCGCTTCCTCGCTCACTGACTCGCTGCGCTCGGTCGTTCGGCTGCGGCGAGCGGTAT
CAGCTCACTCAAAGGCGGTAATACGGTTATCCACAGAATCAGGGGATAACGCAGGAAAGAACATGTGAGC
AAAAGGCCAGCAAAAGGCCAGGAACCGTAAAAAGGCCGCGTTGCTGGCGTTTTTCCATAGGCTCCGCCCC
CCTGACGAGCATCACAAAAATCGACGCTCAAGTCAGAGGTGGCGAAACCCGACAGGACTATAAAGATACC
AGGCGTTTCCCCCTGGAAGCTCCCTCGTGCGCTCTCCTGTTCCGACCCTGCCGCTTACCGGATACCTGTC
CGCCTTTCTCCCTTCGGGAAGCGTGGCGCTTTCTCATAGCTCACGCTGTAGGTATCTCAGTTCGGTGTAG
GTCGTTCGCTCCAAGCTGGGCTGTGTGCACGAACCCCCCGTTCAGCCCGACCGCTGCGCCTTATCCGGTA
ACTATCGTCTTGAGTCCAACCCGGTAAGACACGACTTATCGCCACTGGCAGCAGCCACTGGTAACAGGAT
TAGCAGAGCGAGGTATGTAGGCGGTGCTACAGAGTTCTTGAAGTGGTGGCCTAACTACGGCTACACTAGA
AGAACAGTATTTGGTATCTGCGCTCTGCTGAAGCCAGTTACCTTCGGAAAAAGAGTTGGTAGCTCTTGAT
CCGGCAAACAAACCACCGCTGGTAGCGGTGGTTTTTTTGTTTGCAAGCAGCAGATTACGCGCAGAAAAAA
AGGATCTCAAGAAGATCCTTTGATCTTTTCTACGGGGTCTGACGCTCAGTGGAACGAAAACTCACGTTAA
GGGATTTTGGTCATGAGATTATCAAAAAGGATCTTCACCTAGATCCTTTTAAATTAAAAATGAAGTTTTA
AATCAATCTAAAGTATATATGAGTAAACTTGGTCTGACAGTTACCAATGCTTAATCAGTGAGGCACCTAT
CTCAGCGATCTGTCTATTTCGTTCATCCATAGTTGCCTGACTCCCCGTCGTGTAGATAACTACGATACGG
GAGGGCTTACCATCTGGCCCCAGTGCTGCAATGATACCGCGAGACCCACGCTCACCGGCTCCAGATTTAT
CAGCAATAAACCAGCCAGCCGGAAGGGCCGAGCGCAGAAGTGGTCCTGCAACTTTATCCGCCTCCATCCA
GTCTATTAATTGTTGCCGGGAAGCTAGAGTAAGTAGTTCGCCAGTTAATAGTTTGCGCAACGTTGTTGCC
ATTGCTACAGGCATCGTGGTGTCACGCTCGTCGTTTGGTATGGCTTCATTCAGCTCCGGTTCCCAACGAT
CAAGGCGAGTTACATGATCCCCCATGTTGTGCAAAAAAGCGGTTAGCTCCTTCGGTCCTCCGATCGTTGT
CAGAAGTAAGTTGGCCGCAGTGTTATCACTCATGGTTATGGCAGCACTGCATAATTCTCTTACTGTCATG
CCATCCGTAAGATGCTTTTCTGTGACTGGTGAGTACTCAACCAAGTCATTCTGAGAATAGTGTATGCGGC
GACCGAGTTGCTCTTGCCCGGCGTCAATACGGGATAATACCGCGCCACATAGCAGAACTTTAAAAGTGCT
CATCATTGGAAAACGTTCTTCGGGGCGAAAACTCTCAAGGATCTTACCGCTGTTGAGATCCAGTTCGATG
TAACCCACTCGTGCACCCAACTGATCTTCAGCATCTTTTACTTTCACCAGCGTTTCTGGGTGAGCAAAAA
CAGGAAGGCAAAATGCCGCAAAAAAGGGAATAAGGGCGACACGGAAATGTTGAATACTCATACTCTTCCT
TTTTCAATATTATTGAAGCATTTATCAGGGTTATTGTCTCATGAGCGGATACATATTTGAATGTATTTAG
AAAAATAAACAAATAGGGGTTCCGCGCACATTTCCCCGAAAAGTGCCACCTGACGTCGACGGATCGGGAG
ATCTCCCGATCCCCTATGGTGCACTCTCAGTACAATCTGCTCTGATGCCGCATAGTTAAGCCAGTATCTG
CTCCCTGCTTGTGTGTTGGAGGTCGCTGAGTAGTGCGCGAGCAAAATTTAAGCTACAACAAGGCAAGGCT
TGACCGACAATTGCATGAAGAATCTGCTTAGGGTTAGGCGTTTTGCGCTGCTTCGCGATGTACGGGCCAG
ATATACGCGTTGACATTGATTATTGACTAGGCTTTTGCAAAAAGCTTTGCAAAGATGGATAAAGTTTTAA
ACAGAGAGGAATCTTTGCAGCTAATGGACCTTCTAGGTCTTGAAAGGAGTGGGAATT
