>Addgene plasmid #155807 | PABPN1L | depositor partial sequence | sequence record 301211 | Insert Sequence
ATGTGGCCCTTCCCGAGCCGCTCTCTCTTCCCACCCCCGACTCAGGCCTGGCTCCAGACGGTCTCCTCAG
ACCCTGAGGCCCAGGGCTGGGGGGCCTGGAACGAGACCAAGGAGATTCTGGGGCCAGAGGGTGGGGAAGG
GAAGGAGGAGAAAGAGGAGGAAGAGGATGCAGAGGAAGACCAGGATGGGGATGCAGGCTTTCTGCTGTCT
CTGCTGGAGCAAGAGAACCTGGCTGAGTGCCCATTGCCTGACCAGGAGCTGGAGGCCATCAAGATGAAGG
TGTGTGCCATGGAGCAGGCCGAGGGGACGCCACGGCCTCCAGGAGTGCAGCAACAGGCCGAGGAAGAGGA
GGGCACCGCGGCCGGGCAGCTGCTGAGCCCTGAGACCGTGGGCTGCCCCCTCTCTGGGACCCCCGAGGAG
AAGGTGGAGGCTGACCACAGATCCGTCTACGTGGGCAACGTGGACTACGGGGGCTCCGCCGAGGAGCTGG
AGGCCCACTTCAGCCGCTGTGGGGAGGTCCACCGAGTCACGATCCTGTGTGACAAGTTCTCTGGACACCC
CAAGGGTTATGCCTACATAGAGTTTGCCACCAAGGGCTCCGTGCAGGCCGCCGTGGAGCTGGACCAGAGC
CTCTTCCGGGGCCGGGTCATCAAGGTGCTGCCGAAAAGAACCAACTTCCCTGGGATCAGCTCCACAGACC
GCGGGGGCCTTCGAGGACACCCAGGCTCCAGGGGGGCACCCTTCCCCCACAGCGGCCTCCAGGGCAGGCC
CCGGCTCAGACCACAAGGGCAGAACCGGACGCCGGCGGCACTGACGCCACTATGGGCTCGGCCGCTGCCC
TGGGTGGTAGTCAGCCACGTCATCAAG
